Addgene plasmid #228952: mCherry-STIM1
Purpose: Retroviral expression of mCherry-STIM1
Depositing lab: David Pellman. Depositing organization: Dana-Farber Cancer Institute. Publication: A tubule-sheet continuum model for the mechanism of nuclear envelope assembly. Zhao G, Liu S, Arun S, Renda F, Khodjakov A, Pellman D. Dev Cell. 2023 May 22;58(10):847-865.e10. doi: 10.1016/j.devcel.2023.04.003. Epub 2023 Apr 24. PubMed 37098350.
Backbone
  Vector backbone: Addgene 19754
  Backbone manufacturer: Anjana Rao
  Vector type: Mammalian Expression, Retroviral
  Selectable markers: Puromycin
Growth in bacteria
  Bacterial resistance: Ampicillin, 100 μg/mL
  Growth temperature: 37°C
  Growth strain: NEB Stable
  Copy number: Unknown
Gene/Insert
  Gene/Insert name: STIM1
  Species: H. sapiens (human)
  Entrez Gene: STIM1 (a.k.a. D11S4896E, GOK, IMD10, STRMK, TAM, TAM1)
  Tag / fusion protein: mCherry (C terminal on insert)
Terms and licenses: Academic/Nonprofit Terms; Industry Terms: Not Available to Industry
Depositor comments: Retroviral construct for mCherry-STIM1 expression was cloned by replacing the DNA sequence of YFP in the retroviral YFP-STIM1 plasmid (Addgene plasmid 19754) with the DNA sequence of mCherry
How to cite: mCherry-STIM1 was a gift from David Pellman (Addgene plasmid # 228952 ; http://n2t.net/addgene:228952 ; RRID:Addgene_228952)
