[The description below was written by a language model from this plasmid's Addgene catalogue record and pLannotate feature annotations shown in this document.]
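Description:
mCherry-STIM1 is a gammaretroviral (MSCV/MMLV-type) mammalian expression vector for stable delivery of human STIM1 fused to the red fluorescent protein mCherry. According to the depositor, it was made from an existing retroviral YFP-STIM1 plasmid by swapping the YFP coding sequence for mCherry. In bacteria the 8.3 kb plasmid replicates from a high-copy ColE1/pUC-type origin and is selected with ampicillin through the β-lactamase gene. Short lac, rop, bom and lacZα fragments are remnants of the cloning backbone.

The viral cassette begins with a CMV enhancer/promoter joined to a truncated 5' LTR, a hybrid arrangement that drives strong transcription of the viral genomic RNA in packaging cells. It is followed by the MESV Ψ packaging signal and a truncated, start-codon-less gag segment, which promotes efficient encapsidation. The STIM1 open reading frame comes next, followed by a short polylinker remnant and then mCherry. This places the fluorophore at the C terminus of STIM1, as the catalogue field states, even though the plasmid name suggests the opposite order. Partial FLAG and HA tag matches lie downstream of mCherry, but the record does not show whether they are in frame or expressed. After integration, expression of the fusion would presumably come from the LTR. The catalogue lists puromycin as the mammalian selectable marker, yet the feature table shows only a PGK promoter fragment before the 3' LTR and no annotated puromycin resistance gene, so that marker should be verified.

STIM1 is an endoplasmic reticulum membrane calcium sensor. The associated study concerns nuclear envelope assembly, which suggests use as a fluorescent ER membrane marker for live imaging, although the record itself states only retroviral expression.
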