Features (pLannotate 1.2.2; 23 found; start..end, strand, type, name):
     40..56      -  protein_bind   lac operator: The lac repressor binds to the lac operator to inhibit transcription in E. coli. This inhibition can be relieved by adding lactose or isopropyl-β-D-thiogalactopyranoside (IPTG). lac repressor encoded by lacI
     64..94      -  promoter       lac promoter: promoter for the E. coli lac operon
    109..130     -  protein_bind   CAP binding site: CAP binding activates transcription in the presence of cAMP. E. coli catabolite activator protein
    143..235     -  CDS            lacI (fragment): lac repressor; lacI; The lac repressor binds to the lac operator to inhibit transcription in E. coli. This inhibition can be relieved by adding lactose or isopropyl-β-D-thiogalactopyranoside (IPTG).
    418..1006    -  rep_origin     ori: high-copy-number ColE1/pMB1/pBR322/pUC origin of replication
   1177..2037    -  CDS            AmpR: β-lactamase; bla; confers resistance to ampicillin, carbenicillin, and related antibiotics
   2038..2142    -  promoter       AmpR promoter: bla
   2237..2272    +  CDS            rop (fragment): Rop protein, which maintains plasmids at low copy number; rop
   2374..2473    +  misc_feature   bom (fragment): basis of mobility region from pBR322
   2479..2546    -  CDS            lacZα (fragment): LacZα fragment of β-galactosidase; lacZ fragment
   2552..2931    +  enhancer       CMV enhancer: human cytomegalovirus immediate early enhancer
   2932..3135    +  promoter       CMV promoter: human cytomegalovirus (CMV) immediate early promoter
   3136..3311    +  LTR            5' LTR (truncated): truncated long terminal repeat from Moloney murine sarcoma virus
   3375..3716    +  misc_feature   MESV Ψ: packaging signal of murine embryonic stem cell virus
   3783..4199    +  CDS            gag (truncated): truncated Moloney murine leukemia virus (MMLV) gag gene lacking the start codon
   4218..6272    +  CDS            STIM1: STIM1_HUMAN - Also known as GOK From Homo sapiens (Human).
   6273..6310    +  misc_feature   MCS (fragment): multiple cloning site
   6324..7031    +  CDS            mCherry: mCherry is a basic (constitutively fluorescent) red fluorescent protein published in 2004, derived from Discosoma sp.. It is reported to be a very rapidly-maturing monomer with low acid sensitivity.
   7048..7068    +  CDS            FLAG (fragment): FLAG® epitope tag, followed by an enterokinase cleavage site
   7092..7120    +  CDS            3xHA (fragment): three tandem HA epitope tags
   7153..7243    +  ncRNA          G-CSF SLDE (fragment): Accession: RF00183 - G-CSF factor stem-loop destabilising element (SLDE)
   7243..7556    +  promoter       PGK promoter (fragment): mouse phosphoglycerate kinase 1 promoter
   7634..8148    +  LTR            3' LTR: 3' long terminal repeat from murine embryonic stem cell virus
>Addgene plasmid #228952 | mCherry-STIM1 | addgene full sequence | sequence record 454347 | Addgene NGS Result
TTATGGACAGCGCAGAAAGAGCTGGGGAGAATTGTGAAATTGTTATCCGCTCACAATTCCACACAACATA
CGAGCCGGAAGCATAAAGTGTAAAGCCTGGGGTGCCTAATGAGTGAGCTAACTCACATTAATTGCGTTGC
GCTCACTGCCCGCTTTCCAGTCGGGAAACCTGTCGTGCCAGCTGCATTAATGAATCGGCCAACGCGCGGG
GAGAGGCGGTTTGCGTATTGGGCGCTCTTCCGCTTCCTCGCTCACTGACTCGCTGCGCTCGGTCGTTCGG
CTGCGGCGAGCGGTATCAGCTCACTCAAAGGCGGTAATACGGTTATCCACAGAATCAGGGGATAACGCAG
GAAAGAACATGTGAGCAAAAGGCCAGCAAAAGGCCAGGAACCGTAAAAAGGCCGCGTTGCTGGCGTTTTT
CCATAGGCTCCGCCCCCCTGACGAGCATCACAAAAATCGACGCTCAAGTCAGAGGTGGCGAAACCCGACA
GGACTATAAAGATACCAGGCGTTTCCCCCTGGAAGCTCCCTCGTGCGCTCTCCTGTTCCGACCCTGCCGC
TTACCGGATACCTGTCCGCCTTTCTCCCTTCGGGAAGCGTGGCGCTTTCTCATAGCTCACGCTGTAGGTA
TCTCAGTTCGGTGTAGGTCGTTCGCTCCAAGCTGGGCTGTGTGCACGAACCCCCCGTTCAGCCCGACCGC
TGCGCCTTATCCGGTAACTATCGTCTTGAGTCCAACCCGGTAAGACACGACTTATCGCCACTGGCAGCAG
CCACTGGTAACAGGATTAGCAGAGCGAGGTATGTAGGCGGTGCTACAGAGTTCTTGAAGTGGTGGCCTAA
CTACGGCTACACTAGAAGAACAGTATTTGGTATCTGCGCTCTGCTGAAGCCAGTTACCTTCGGAAAAAGA
GTTGGTAGCTCTTGATCCGGCAAACAAACCACCGCTGGTAGCGGTGGTTTTTTTGTTTGCAAGCAGCAGA
TTACGCGCAGAAAAAAAGGATCTCAAGAAGATCCTTTGATCTTTTCTACGGGGTCTGACGCTCAGTGGAA
CGAAAACTCACGTTAAGGGATTTTGGTCATGAGATTATCAAAAAGGATCTTCACCTAGATCCTTTTAAAT
TAAAAATGAAGTTTTAAATCAATCTAAAGTATATATGAGTAAACTTGGTCTGACAGTTACCAATGCTTAA
TCAGTGAGGCACCTATCTCAGCGATCTGTCTATTTCGTTCATCCATAGTTGCCTGACTCCCCGTCGTGTA
GATAACTACGATACGGGAGGGCTTACCATCTGGCCCCAGTGCTGCAATGATACCGCGAGACCCACGCTCA
CCGGCTCCAGATTTATCAGCAATAAACCAGCCAGCCGGAAGGGCCGAGCGCAGAAGTGGTCCTGCAACTT
TATCCGCCTCCATCCAGTCTATTAATTGTTGCCGGGAAGCTAGAGTAAGTAGTTCGCCAGTTAATAGTTT
GCGCAACGTTGTTGCCATTGCTACAGGCATCGTGGTGTCACGCTCGTCGTTTGGTATGGCTTCATTCAGC
TCCGGTTCCCAACGATCAAGGCGAGTTACATGATCCCCCATGTTGTGCAAAAAAGCGGTTAGCTCCTTCG
GTCCTCCGATCGTTGTCAGAAGTAAGTTGGCCGCAGTGTTATCACTCATGGTTATGGCAGCACTGCATAA
TTCTCTTACTGTCATGCCATCCGTAAGATGCTTTTCTGTGACTGGTGAGTACTCAACCAAGTCATTCTGA
GAATAGTGTATGCGGCGACCGAGTTGCTCTTGCCCGGCGTCAATACGGGATAATACCGCGCCACATAGCA
GAACTTTAAAAGTGCTCATCATTGGAAAACGTTCTTCGGGGCGAAAACTCTCAAGGATCTTACCGCTGTT
GAGATCCAGTTCGATGTAACCCACTCGTGCACCCAACTGATCTTCAGCATCTTTTACTTTCACCAGCGTT
TCTGGGTGAGCAAAAACAGGAAGGCAAAATGCCGCAAAAAAGGGAATAAGGGCGACACGGAAATGTTGAA
TACTCATACTCTTCCTTTTTCAATATTATTGAAGCATTTATCAGGGTTATTGTCTCATGAGCGGATACAT
ATTTGAATGTATTTAGAAAAATAAACAAATAGGGGTTCCGCGCACATTTCCCCGAAAAGTGCCACCTGAC
GTCTAAGAAACCATTATTATCATGACATTAACCTATAAAAATAGGCGTATCACGAGGCCCTTTCGTCTCG
CGCGTTTCGGTGATGACGGTGAAAACCTCTGACACATGCAGCTCCCGGAGACGGTCACAGCTTGTCTGTA
AGCGGATGCCGGGAGCAGACAAGCCCGTCAGGGCGCGTCAGCGGGTGTTGGCGGGTGTCGGGGCTGGCTT
AACTATGCGGCATCAGAGCAGATTGTACTGAGAGTGCACCATATGCGGTGTGAAATACCGCACAGATGCG
TAAGGAGAAAATACCGCATCAGGCGCCATTCGCCATTCAGGCTGCGCAACTGTTGGGAAGGGCGATCGGT
GCGGGCCTCTTCGCTATTACGCCAGCGCGTTGACATTGATTATTGACTAGTTATTAATAGTAATCAATTA
CGGGGTCATTAGTTCATAGCCCATATATGGAGTTCCGCGTTACATAACTTACGGTAAATGGCCCGCCTGG
CTGACCGCCCAACGACCCCCGCCCATTGACGTCAATAATGACGTATGTTCCCATAGTAACGCCAATAGGG
ACTTTCCATTGACGTCAATGGGTGGAGTATTTACGGTAAACTGCCCACTTGGCAGTACATCAAGTGTATC
ATATGCCAAGTACGCCCCCTATTGACGTCAATGACGGTAAATGGCCCGCCTGGCATTATGCCCAGTACAT
GACCTTATGGGACTTTCCTACTTGGCAGTACATCTACGTATTAGTCATCGCTATTACCATGGTGATGCGG
TTTTGGCAGTACATCAATGGGCGTGGATAGCGGTTTGACTCACGGGGATTTCCAAGTCTCCACCCCATTG
ACGTCAATGGGAGTTTGTTTTGGCACCAAAATCAACGGGACTTTCCAAAATGTCGTAACAACTCCGCCCC
ATTGACGCAAATGGGCGGTAGGCGTGTACGGTGGGAGGTCTATATAAGCAGAGCTCAATAAAAGAGCCCA
CAACCCCTCACTCGGCGCGCCAGTCCTCCGATAGACTGCGTCGCCCGGGTACCCGTATTCCCAATAAAGC
CTCTTGCTGTTTGCATCCGAATCGTGGACTCGCTGATCCTTGGGAGGGTCTCCTCAGATTGATTGACTGC
CCACCTCGGGGGTCTTTCATTTGGAGGTTCCACCGAGATTTGGAGACCCCTGCCCAGGGACCACCGACCC
CCCCGCCGGGAGGTAAGCTGGCCAGCGGTCGTTTCGTGTCTGTCTCTGTCTTTGTGCGTGTTTGTGCCGG
CATCTAATGTTTGCGCCTGCGTCTGTACTAGTTAGCTAACTAGCTCTGTATCTGGCGGACCCGTGGTGGA
ACTGACGAGTTCTGAACACCCGGCCGCAACCCTGGGAGACGTCCCAGGGACTTTGGGGGCCGTTTTTGTG
GCCCGACCTGAGGAAGGGAGTCGATGTGGAATCCGACCCCGTCAGGATATGTGGTTCTGGTAGGAGACGA
GAACCTAAAACAGTTCCCGCCTCCGTCTGAATTTTTGCTTTCGGTTTGGAACCGAAGCCGCGCGTCTTGT
CTGCTGCAGCGCTGCAGCATCGTTCTGTGTTGTCTCTGTCTGACTGTGTTTCTGTATTTGTCTGAAAATT
AGGGCCAGACTGTTACCACTCCCTTAAGTTTGACCTTAGGTCACTGGAAAGATGTCGAGCGGATCGCTCA
CAACCAGTCGGTAGATGTCAAGAAGAGACGTTGGGTTACCTTCTGCTCTGCAGAATGGCCAACCTTTAAC
GTCGGATGGCCGCGAGACGGCACCTTTAACCGAGACCTCATCACCCAGGTTAAGATCAAGGTCTTTTCAC
CTGGCCCGCATGGACACCCAGACCAGGTCCCCTACATCGTGACCTGGGAAGCCTTGGCTTTTGACCCCCC
TCCCTGGGTCAAGCCCTTTGTACACCCTAAGCCTCCGCCTCCTCTTCCTCCATCCGCCCCGTCTCTCCCC
CTTGAACCTCCTCGTTCGACCCCGCCTCGATCCTCCCTTTATCCAGCCCTCACTCCTTCTCTAGGCGCCG
GAATTAGATCTCTCGAGATGGATGTATGCGTCCGTCTTGCCCTGTGGCTCCTCTGGGGACTCCTCCTGCA
CCAGGGCCAGAGCCTCAGCCATAGTCACAGTGAGAAGGCGACAGGAACCAGCTCGGGGGCCAACTCTGAG
GAGTCCACTGCAGCAGAGTTTTGCCGAATTGACAAGCCCCTGTGTCACAGTGAGGATGAGAAACTCAGCT
TCGAGGCAGTCCGTAACATCCACAAACTGATGGACGATGATGCCAATGGTGATGTGGATGTGGAAGAAAG
TGATGAGTTCCTGAGGGAAGACCTCAATTACCATGACCCAACAGTGAAACACAGCACCTTCCATGGTGAG
GATAAGCTCATCAGCGTGGAGGACCTGTGGAAGGCATGGAAGTCATCAGAAGTATACAATTGGACCGTGG
ATGAGGTGGTACAGTGGCTGATCACATATGTGGAGCTGCCTCAGTATGAGGAGACCTTCCGGAAGCTGCA
GCTCAGTGGCCATGCCATGCCAAGGCTGGCTGTCACCAACACCACCATGACAGGGACTGTGCTGAAGATG
ACAGACCGGAGTCATCGGCAGAAGCTGCAGCTGAAGGCTCTGGATACAGTGCTCTTTGGGCCTCCTCTCT
TGACTCGCCATAATCACCTCAAGGACTTCATGCTGGTGGTGTCTATCGTTATTGGTGTGGGCGGCTGCTG
GTTTGCCTATATCCAGAACCGTTACTCCAAGGAGCACATGAAGAAGATGATGAAGGACTTGGAGGGGTTA
CACCGAGCTGAGCAGAGTCTGCATGACCTTCAGGAAAGGCTGCACAAGGCCCAGGAGGAGCACCGCACAG
TGGAGGTGGAGAAGGTCCATCTGGAAAAGAAGCTGCGCGATGAGATCAACCTTGCTAAGCAGGAAGCCCA
GCGGCTGAAGGAGCTGCGGGAGGGTACTGAGAATGAGCGGAGCCGCCAAAAATATGCTGAGGAGGAGTTG
GAGCAGGTTCGGGAGGCCTTGAGGAAAGCAGAGAAGGAGCTAGAATCTCACAGCTCATGGTATGCTCCAG
AGGCCCTTCAGAAGTGGCTGCAGCTGACACATGAGGTGGAGGTGCAATATTACAACATCAAGAAGCAAAA
TGCTGAGAAGCAGCTGCTGGTGGCCAAGGAGGGGGCTGAGAAGATAAAAAAGAAGAGAAACACACTCTTT
GGCACCTTCCACGTGGCCCACAGCTCTTCCCTGGATGATGTAGATCATAAAATTCTAACAGCTAAGCAAG
CACTGAGCGAGGTGACAGCAGCATTGCGGGAGCGCCTGCACCGCTGGCAACAGATCGAGATCCTCTGTGG
CTTCCAGATTGTCAACAACCCTGGCATCCACTCACTGGTGGCTGCCCTCAACATAGACCCCAGCTGGATG
GGCAGTACACGCCCCAACCCTGCTCACTTCATCATGACTGACGACGTGGATGACATGGATGAGGAGATTG
TGTCTCCCTTGTCCATGCAGTCCCCTAGCCTGCAGAGCAGTGTTCGGCAGCGCCTGACGGAGCCACAGCA
TGGCCTGGGATCTCAGAGGGATTTGACCCATTCCGATTCGGAGTCCTCCCTCCACATGAGTGACCGCCAG
CGTGTGGCCCCCAAACCTCCTCAGATGAGCCGTGCTGCAGACGAGGCTCTCAATGCCATGACTTCCAATG
GCAGCCACCGGCTGATCGAGGGGGTCCACCCAGGGTCTCTGGTGGAGAAACTGCCTGACAGCCCTGCCCT
GGCCAAGAAGGCATTACTGGCGCTGAACCATGGGCTGGACAAGGCCCACAGCCTGATGGAGCTGAGCCCC
TCAGCCCCACCTGGTGGCTCTCCACATTTGGATTCTTCCCGTTCTCACAGCCCCAGCTCCCCAGACCCAG
ACACACCATCTCCAGTTGGGGACAGCCGAGCCCTGCAAGCCAGCCGAAACACACGCATTCCCCACCTGGC
TGGCAAGAAGGCTGTGGCTGAGGAGGATAATGGCTCTATTGGCGAGGAAACAGACTCCAGCCCAGGCCGG
AAGAAGTTTCCCCTCAAAATCTTTAAGAAGCCTCTTAAGAAGCGAATTCTGCAGTCGACGGTACCGCGGG
CCCGGGATCCACCGGTCGCCACCATGGTGAGCAAGGGCGAGGAGGATAACATGGCCATCATCAAGGAGTT
CATGCGCTTCAAGGTGCACATGGAGGGCTCCGTGAACGGCCACGAGTTCGAGATCGAGGGCGAGGGCGAG
GGCCGCCCCTACGAGGGCACCCAGACCGCCAAGCTGAAGGTGACCAAGGGTGGCCCCCTGCCCTTCGCCT
GGGACATCCTGTCCCCTCAGTTCATGTACGGCTCCAAGGCCTACGTGAAGCACCCCGCCGACATCCCCGA
CTACTTGAAGCTGTCCTTCCCCGAGGGCTTCAAGTGGGAGCGCGTGATGAACTTCGAGGACGGCGGCGTG
GTGACCGTGACCCAGGACTCCTCCCTGCAGGACGGCGAGTTCATCTACAAGGTGAAGCTGCGCGGCACCA
ACTTCCCCTCCGACGGCCCCGTAATGCAGAAGAAGACCATGGGCTGGGAGGCCTCCTCCGAGCGGATGTA
CCCCGAGGACGGCGCCCTGAAGGGCGAGATCAAGCAGAGGCTGAAGCTGAAGGACGGCGGCCACTACGAC
GCTGAGGTCAAGACCACCTACAAGGCCAAGAAGCCCGTGCAGCTGCCCGGCGCCTACAACGTCAACATCA
AGTTGGACATCACCTCCCACAACGAGGACTACACCATCGTGGAACAGTACGAACGCGCCGAGGGCCGCCA
CTCCACCGGCGGCATGGACGAGCTGTACAAGTAAAGCGGCCGCTGACTACAAGGACGACGATGACAAGTG
AGAATTGTCGAACGGGCCGCTTACCCATACGATGTTCCGGATTACGCTTACCCATATGATGTTCCGGATT
ACGCTTAACTAGAGTGAGGGTCCCCACCTGGGACCCTTGAGAGTATCAGGTCTCCCACGTGGGAGACAAG
AAATCCCTGTTTAATATTTAACGAATTCTACCGGGTAGGGGAGGCGCTTTTCCCAAGGCAGTCTGGAGCA
TGCGCTTTAGCAGCCCCGCTGGGCACTTGGCGCTACACAAGTGGCCTCTGGCCTCGCACACATTCCACAT
CCACCGGTAGGCGCCAACCGGCTCCGTTCTTTGGTGGCCCCTTCGCGCCACCTTCTACTCCTCCCCTAGT
CAGGAAGTTCCCCCCCGCCCCGCAGCTCGCGTCGTGCAGGACGTGACAAATGGAAGTAGCACGTCTCACT
AGTCTCGTGCAGATGGACAGCACCGCTGAGCAATGGAAGCGGGTAGGCCTTTGGGGCAGCGGCCAAGCCC
GACCGAAAGGAGCGCACGACCCCATGCATCGATAAAATAAAAGATTTTATTTAGTCTCCAGAAAAAGGGG
GGAATGAAAGACCCCACCTGTAGGTTTGGCAAGCTAGCTTAAGTAACGCCATTTTGCAAGGCATGGAAAA
TACATAACTGAGAATAGAGAAGTTCAGATCAAGGTTAGGAACAGAGAGACAGCAGAATATGGGCCAAACA
GGATATCTGTGGTAAGCAGTTCCTGCCCCGGCTCAGGGCCAAGAACAGATGGTCCCCAGATGCGGTCCCG
CCCTCAGCAGTTTCTAGAGAACCATCAGATGTTTCCAGGGTGCCCCAAGGACCTGAAATGACCCTGTGCC
TTATTTGAACTAACCAATCAGTTCGCTTCTCGCTTCTGTTCGCGCGCTTCTGCTCCCCGAGCTCAATAAA
AGAGCCCACAACCCCTCACTCGGCGCGCCAGTCCTCCGATAGACTGCGTCGCCCGGGTACCCGTGTATCC
AATAAACCCTCTTGCAGTTGCATCCGACTTGTGGTCTCGCTGTTCCTTGGGAGGGTCTCCTCTGAGTGAT
TGACTACCCGTCAGCGGGGGTCTTTCATGGGTAACAGTTTCTTGAAGTTGGAGAACAACATTCTGAGGGT
AGGAGTCGAATATTAAGTAATCCTGACTCAATTAGCCACTGTTTTGAATCCACATACTCCAATACTCCTG
AAATAGTTCA
